Addgene plasmid #12159: pCS-G
Depositing lab: Inder Verma. Depositing organization: Salk Institute for Biological Studies. Publication: Development of a self-inactivating lentivirus vector. Miyoshi H, Blomer U, Takahashi M, Gage FH, Verma IM. J Virol. 1998 Oct . 72(10):8150-7. PubMed 9733856.
Backbone
  Vector backbone: pCS
  Backbone manufacturer: Verma Lab
  Backbone size w/o insert (bp): 7088
  Vector type: Mammalian Expression, Lentiviral
Growth in bacteria
  Bacterial resistance: Ampicillin, 100 μg/mL
  Growth temperature: 37°C
  Growth strain: Stbl3
  Copy number: Low Copy
Gene/Insert
  Gene/Insert name: GFP
  Insert size (bp): 783
  Cloning method: Restriction Enzyme; 5′ cloning site BamHI (not destroyed); 3′ cloning site XhoI (not destroyed)
  Sequencing primers: 5′ n/a
Terms and licenses: Academic/Nonprofit Terms; Industry Terms: Not Available to Industry
Depositor comments: pCS has a 133-bp deletion in the 3' LTR, generating a self-inactivating (SIN) virus. See article for cloning details.
How to cite: pCS-G was a gift from Inder Verma (Addgene plasmid # 12159 ; http://n2t.net/addgene:12159 ; RRID:Addgene_12159)
