[The description below was written by a language model from this plasmid's Addgene catalogue record and pLannotate feature annotations shown in this document.]
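Description:
pCS-G is an HIV-1-based self-inactivating (SIN) lentiviral transfer vector carrying a GFP reporter, built on the pCS backbone. It is propagated in E. coli under ampicillin selection (AmpR with its bla promoter) from a ColE1/pUC-type origin, although the catalogue lists it as low copy and names a recombination-deficient strain as host, which is common for LTR-containing plasmids. An f1 origin is also present, and the backbone carries an SV40 promoter/EM7 promoter–BleoR–SV40 poly(A) cassette that could confer Zeocin/bleomycin resistance in mammalian or bacterial cells. This cassette lies outside the LTRs and so would not be packaged into virus.

In the viral portion, a CMV enhancer/promoter is fused to a truncated 5′ LTR, so genomic RNA is transcribed in producer cells from the CMV promoter rather than the native U3. Downstream are the HIV-1 Ψ packaging signal extending into a gag fragment, the Rev response element for Rev-dependent nuclear export of the unspliced genome, and a short Rev fragment. The EGFP coding sequence follows, cloned between BamHI and XhoI sites. The feature table annotates no internal promoter directly upstream of EGFP, and the record does not state what drives its expression in transduced cells. After EGFP come a nef fragment, the 3′ LTR, and a bGH polyadenylation signal. According to the depositor, the 3′ LTR carries a 133-bp deletion. Because this region is copied to the 5′ LTR during reverse transcription, the integrated provirus lacks LTR promoter activity, which reduces the risk of vector mobilisation and activation of neighbouring genes. The annotated sequence (7,871 nt) matches the sum of the listed backbone and insert sizes. The construct serves as a reporter or control vector for SIN lentivirus production, with packaging functions supplied in trans.
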