Features (pLannotate 1.2.2; 26 found; start..end, strand, type, name):
     36..80      -  misc_feature   bom (fragment): basis of mobility region from pBR322
    235..614     +  enhancer       CMV enhancer: human cytomegalovirus immediate early enhancer
    615..814     +  promoter       CMV promoter: human cytomegalovirus (CMV) immediate early promoter
    832..1012    +  LTR            5' LTR (truncated): truncated 5' long terminal repeat (LTR) from HIV-1
   1056..1181    +  misc_feature   HIV-1 Ψ: packaging signal of human immunodeficiency virus type 1
   1165..1528    +  CDS            HIV-1 gag (fragment): gag protein from human immunodeficiency virus 1; gag
   1623..1959    +  ncRNA          RRE: Accession: RF00036 - HIV Rev response element
   2284..2385    +  CDS            Rev (fragment): human immunodeficiency virus 1 (HIV-1) Rev protein; rev; enhances nuclear export of unspliced and incompletely spliced viral mRNAs
   2419..3135    +  CDS            EGFP: EGFP is a basic (constitutively fluorescent) green fluorescent protein published in 1996, derived from Aequorea victoria. It is reported to be a rapidly-maturing weak dimer with moderate acid sensitivity.
   3162..3665    +  CDS            nef (fragment): NEF_HV1LA - Experimental evidence at protein level: Swiss-Prot protein existence level 1. Extracellular Nef protein targets CD4(+) T-lymphocytes for apoptosis by interacting with CXCR4 surface receptors. From Human immunodeficiency virus type 1 group M subtype B (isolate Lai) (HIV-1).
   3672..3852    +  LTR            5' LTR (truncated): truncated 5' long terminal repeat (LTR) from HIV-1
   3884..4108    +  polyA_signal   bGH poly(A) signal: bovine growth hormone polyadenylation signal
   4112..4133    +  promoter       SV40 promoter (fragment): SV40 enhancer and early promoter
   4154..4582    +  rep_origin     f1 ori (sequence partly withheld): f1 bacteriophage origin of replication; arrow indicates direction of (+) strand synthesis
   4596..4926    +  promoter       SV40 promoter: SV40 enhancer and early promoter
   4974..5021    +  promoter       EM7 promoter: synthetic bacterial promoter&nbsp
   5040..5414    +  CDS            BleoR: antibiotic-binding protein; Sh ble from Streptoalloteichus hindustanus; confers resistance to bleomycin, phleomycin, and Zeocin™
   5424..5549    +  CDS            ble (fragment): BLE_KLEPN - Experimental evidence at protein level: Swiss-Prot protein existence level 1. Binding protein with a strong affinity to the bleomycin family of antibiotics. Binds to CL990; an antimitotic-antibiotic compound. From Klebsiella pneumoniae.
   5544..5665    +  polyA_signal   SV40 poly(A) signal: SV40 polyadenylation signal
   5738..5754    -  protein_bind   lac operator: The lac repressor binds to the lac operator to inhibit transcription in E. coli. This inhibition can be relieved by adding lactose or isopropyl-β-D-thiogalactopyranoside (IPTG). lac repressor encoded by lacI
   5762..5792    -  promoter       lac promoter: promoter for the E. coli lac operon
   5807..5828    -  protein_bind   CAP binding site: CAP binding activates transcription in the presence of cAMP. E. coli catabolite activator protein
   5841..5933    -  CDS            lacI (fragment): lac repressor; lacI; The lac repressor binds to the lac operator to inhibit transcription in E. coli. This inhibition can be relieved by adding lactose or isopropyl-β-D-thiogalactopyranoside (IPTG).
   6116..6704    -  rep_origin     ori: high-copy-number ColE1/pMB1/pBR322/pUC origin of replication
   6875..7735    -  CDS            AmpR: β-lactamase; bla; confers resistance to ampicillin, carbenicillin, and related antibiotics
   7736..7840    -  promoter       AmpR promoter: bla
>Addgene plasmid #12159 | pCS-G | depositor full sequence | sequence record 7236 | Author sequence
GACGGATCGGGAGATCTCCCGATCCCCTATGGTCGACTCTCAGTACAATCTGCTCTGATGCCGCATAGTT
AAGCCAGTATCTGCTCCCTGCTTGTGTGTTGGAGGTCGCTGAGTAGTGCGCGAGCAAAATTTAAGCTACA
ACAAGGCAAGGCTTGACCGACAATTGCATGAAGAATCTGCTTAGGGTTAGGCGTTTTGCGCTGCTTCGCG
ATGTACGGGCCAGATATACGCGTTGACATTGATTATTGACTAGTTATTAATAGTAATCAATTACGGGGTC
ATTAGTTCATAGCCCATATATGGAGTTCCGCGTTACATAACTTACGGTAAATGGCCCGCCTGGCTGACCG
CCCAACGACCCCCGCCCATTGACGTCAATAATGACGTATGTTCCCATAGTAACGCCAATAGGGACTTTCC
ATTGACGTCAATGGGTGGACTATTTACGGTAAACTGCCCACTTGGCAGTACATCAAGTGTATCATATGCC
AAGTACGCCCCCTATTGACGTCAATGACGGTAAATGGCCCGCCTGGCATTATGCCCAGTACATGACCTTA
TGGGACTTTCCTACTTGGCAGTACATCTACGTATTAGTCATCGCTATTACCATGGTGATGCGGTTTTGGC
AGTACATCAATGGGCGTGGATAGCGGTTTGACTCACGGGGATTTCCAAGTCTCCACCCCATTGACGTCAA
TGGGAGTTTGTTTTGGCACCAAAATCAACGGGACTTTCCAAAATGTCGTAACAACTCCGCCCCATTGACG
CAAATGGGCGGTAGGCGTGTACGGTGGGAGGTCTATATAAGCAGCGCGTTTTGCCTGTACTGGGTCTCTC
TGGTTAGACCAGATCTGAGCCTGGGAGCTCTCTGGCTAACTAGGGAACCCACTGCTTAAGCCTCAATAAA
GCTTGCCTTGAGTGCTTCAAGTAGTGTGTGCCCGTCTGTTGTGTGACTCTGGTAACTAGAGATCCCTCAG
ACCCTTTTAGTCAGTGTGGAAAATCTCTAGCAGTGGCGCCCGAACAGGGACCTGAAAGCGAAAGGGAAAC
CAGAGCTCTCTCGACGCAGGACTCGGCTTGCTGAAGCGCGCACGGCAAGAGGCGAGGGGCGGCGACTGGT
GAGTACGCCAAAAATTTTGACTAGCGGAGGCTAGAAGGAGAGAGATGGGTGCGAGAGCGTCAGTATTAAG
CGGGGGAGAATTAGATCGCGATGGGAAAAAATTCGGTTAAGGCCAGGGGGAAAGAAAAAATATAAATTAA
AACATATAGTATGGGCAAGCAGGGAGCTAGAACGATTCGCAGTTAATCCTGGCCTGTTAGAAACATCAGA
AGGCTGTAGACAAATACTGGGACAGCTACAACCATCCCTTCAGACAGGATCAGAAGAACTTAGATCATTA
TATAATACAGTAGCAACCCTCTATTGTGTGCATCAAAGGATAGAGATAAAAGACACCAAGGAAGCTTTAG
ACAAGATAGAGGAAGAGCAAAACAAAAGTAAGACCACCGCACAGCAAGCGGCCGCTGATCTTCAGACCTG
GAGGAGGAGATATGAGGGACAATTGGAGAAGTGAATTATATAAATATAAAGTAGTAAAAATTGAACCATT
AGGAGTAGCACCCACCAAGGCAAAGAGAAGAGTGGTGCAGAGAGAAAAAAGAGCAGTGGGAATAGGAGCT
TTGTTCCTTGGGTTCTTGGGAGCAGCAGGAAGCACTATGGGCGCAGCCTCAATGACGCTGACGGTACAGG
CCAGACAATTATTGTCTGGTATAGTGCAGCAGCAGAACAATTTGCTGAGGGCTATTGAGGCGCAACAGCA
TCTGTTGCAACTCACAGTCTGGGGCATCAAGCAGCTCCAGGCAAGAATCCTGGCTGTGGAAAGATACCTA
AAGGATCAACAGCTCCTGGGGATTTGGGGTTGCTCTGGAAAACTCATTTGCACCACTGCTGTGCCTTGGA
ATGCTAGTTGGAGTAATAAATCTCTGGAACAGATCTGGAATCACACGACCTGGATGGAGTGGGACAGAGA
AATTAACAATTACACAAGCTTAATACACTCCTTAATTGAAGAATCGCAAAACCAGCAAGAAAAGAATGAA
CAAGAATTATTGGAATTAGATAAATGGGCAAGTTTGTGGAATTGGTTTAACATAACAAATTGGCTGTGGT
ATATAAAATTATTCATAATGATAGTAGGAGGCTTGGTAGGTTTAAGAATAGTTTTTGCTGTACTTTCTAT
AGTGAATAGAGTTAGGCAGGGATATTCACCATTATCGTTTCAGACCCACCTCCCAACCCCGAGGGGACCC
GACAGGCCCGAAGGAATAGAAGAAGAAGGTGGAGAGAGAGACAGAGACAGATCCATTCGATTAGTGAACG
GATCCCCCGGGCTGCAGGAATTGCTACCGGTCGCCACCATGGTGAGCAAGGGCGAGGAGCTGTTCACCGG
GGTGGTGCCCATCCTGGTCGAGCTGGACGGCGACGTAAACGGCCACAAGTTCAGCGTGTCCGGCGAGGGC
GAGGGCGATGCCACCTACGGCAAGCTGACCCTGAAGTTCATCTGCACCACCGGCAAGCTGCCCGTGCCCT
GGCCCACCCTCGTGACCACCCTGACCTACGGCGTGCAGTGCTTCAGCCGCTACCCCGACCACATGAAGCA
GCACGACTTCTTCAAGTCCGCCATGCCCGAAGGCTACGTCCAGGAGCGCACCATCTTCTTCAAGGACGAC
GGCAACTACAAGACCCGCGCCGAGGTGAAGTTCGAGGGCGACACCCTGGTGAACCGCATCGAGCTGAAGG
GCATCGACTTCAAGGAGGACGGCAACATCCTGGGGCACAAGCTGGAGTACAACTACAACAGCCACAACGT
CTATATCATGGCCGACAAGCAGAAGAACGGCATCAAGGTGAACTTCAAGATCCGCCACAACATCGAGGAC
GGCAGCGTGCAGCTCGCCGACCACTACCAGCAGAACACCCCCATCGGCGACGGCCCCGTGCTGCTGCCCG
ACAACCACTACCTGAGCACCCAGTCCGCCCTGAGCAAAGACCCCAACGAGAAGCGCGATCACATGGTCCT
GCTGGAGTTCGTGACCGCCGCCGGGATCACTCTCGGCATGGACGAGCTGTACAAGTCCGGACTCAGATCC
TACTAGTAGGATCTCGAGACCTGGAAAAACATGGAGCAATCACAAGTAGCAACACAGCAGCTACCAATGC
TGCTTGTGCCTGGCTAGAAGCACAAGAGGAGGAGGAGGTGGGTTTTCCAGTCACACCTCAGGTACCTTTA
AGACCAATGACTTACAAGGCAGCTGTAGATCTTAGCCACTTTTTAAAAGAAAAGGGGGGACTGGAAGGGC
TAATTCACTCCCAACGAAGACAAGATATCCTTGATCTGTGGATCTACCACACACAAGGCTACTTCCCTGA
TTGGCAGAACTACACACCAGGGCCAGGGATCAGATATCCACTGACCTTTGGATGGTGCTACAAGCTAGTA
CCAGTTGAGCAAGAGAAGGTAGAAGAAGCCAATGAAGGAGAGAACACCCGCTTGTTACACCCTGTGAGCC
TGCATGGGATGGATGACCCGGAGAGAGAAGTATTAGAGTGGAGGTTTGACAGCCGCCTAGCATTTCATCA
CATGGCCCGAGAGCTGCATCCGGACTGTACTGGGTCTCTCTGGTTAGACCAGATCTGAGCCTGGGAGCTC
TCTGGCTAACTAGGGAACCCACTGCTTAAGCCTCAATAAAGCTTGCCTTGAGTGCTTCAAGTAGTGTGTG
CCCGTCTGTTGTGTGACTCTGGTAACTAGAGATCCCTCAGACCCTTTTAGTCAGTGTGGAAAATCTCTAG
CAGGGCCCGTTTAAACCCGCTGATCAGCCTCGACTGTGCCTTCTAGTTGCCAGCCATCTGTTGTTTGCCC
CTCCCCCGTGCCTTCCTTGACCCTGGAAGGTGCCACTCCCACTGTCCTTTCCTAATAAAATGAGGAAATT
GCATCGCATTGTCTGAGTAGGTGTCATTCTATTCTGGGGGGTGGGGTGGGGCAGGACAGCAAGGGGGAGG
ATTGGGAAGACAATAGCAGGCATGCTGGGGATGCGGTGGGCTCTATGGCTTCTGAGGCGGAAAGAACCAG
CTGGGGCTCTAGGGGGTATCCCC
[124 nt withheld, positions 4154-4277]
C
[32 nt withheld, positions 4279-4310]
CA
[57 nt withheld, positions 4313-4369]
A
[49 nt withheld, positions 4371-4419]
CCTTTGACGTTGGAGTCCACGTTCTTT
[37 nt withheld, positions 4447-4483]
ACCCTATCTCGGTCTATTCTTTTGATTTATAAGGGATTTTGGGGATTTCGGCCTATTGGTTAAAAAATGA
GCTGATTTAACAAAAATTTAACGCGAATTAATTCTGTGGAATGTGTGTCAGTTAGGGTGTGGAAAGTCCC
CAGGCTCCCCAGGCAGGCAGAAGTATGCAAAGCATGCATCTCAATTAGTCAGCAACCAGGTGTGGAAAGT
CCCCAGGCTCCCCAGCAGGCAGAAGTATGCAAAGCATGCATCTCAATTAGTCAGCAACCATAGTCCCGCC
CCTAACTCCGCCCATCCCGCCCCTAACTCCGCCCAGTTCCGCCCATTCTCCGCCCCATGGCTGACTAATT
TTTTTTATTTATGCAGAGGCCGAGGCCGCCTCTGCCTCTGAGCTATTCCAGAAGTAGTGAGGAGGCTTTT
TTGGAGGCCTAGGCTTTTGCAAAAAGCTCCCGGGAGCTTGTATATCCATTTTCGGATCTGATCAGCACGT
GTTGACAATTAATCATCGGCATAGTATATCGGCATAGTATAATACGACAAGGTGAGGAACTAAACCATGG
CCAAGTTGACCAGTGCCGTTCCGGTGCTCACCGCGCGCGACGTCGCCGGAGCGGTCGAGTTCTGGACCGA
CCGGCTCGGGTTCTCCCGGGACTTCGTGGAGGACGACTTCGCCGGTGTGGTCCGGGACGACGTGACCCTG
TTCATCAGCGCGGTCCAGGACCAGGTGGTGCCGGACAACACCCTGGCCTGGGTGTGGGTGCGCGGCCTGG
ACGAGCTGTACGCCGAGTGGTCGGAGGTCGTGTCCACGAACTTCCGGGACGCCTCCGGGCCGGCCATGAC
CGAGATCGGCGAGCAGCCGTGGGGGCGGGAGTTCGCCCTGCGCGACCCGGCCGGCAACTGCGTGCACTTC
GTGGCCGAGGAGCAGGACTGACACGTGCTACGAGATTTCGATTCCACCGCCGCCTTCTATGAAAGGTTGG
GCTTCGGAATCGTTTTCCGGGACGCCGGCTGGATGATCCTCCAGCGCGGGGATCTCATGCTGGAGTTCTT
CGCCCACCCCAACTTGTTTATTGCAGCTTATAATGGTTACAAATAAAGCAATAGCATCACAAATTTCACA
AATAAAGCATTTTTTTCACTGCATTCTAGTTGTGGTTTGTCCAAACTCATCAATGTATCTTATCATGTCT
GTATACCGTCGACCTCTAGCTAGAGCTTGGCGTAATCATGGTCATAGCTGTTTCCTGTGTGAAATTGTTA
TCCGCTCACAATTCCACACAACATACGAGCCGGAAGCATAAAGTGTAAAGCCTGGGGTGCCTAATGAGTG
AGCTAACTCACATTAATTGCGTTGCGCTCACTGCCCGCTTTCCAGTCGGGAAACCTGTCGTGCCAGCTGC
ATTAATGAATCGGCCAACGCGCGGGGAGAGGCGGTTTGCGTATTGGGCGCTCTTCCGCTTCCTCGCTCAC
TGACTCGCTGCGCTCGGTCGTTCGGCTGCGGCGAGCGGTATCAGCTCACTCAAAGGCGGTAATACGGTTA
TCCACAGAATCAGGGGATAACGCAGGAAAGAACATGTGAGCAAAAGGCCAGCAAAAGGCCAGGAACCGTA
AAAAGGCCGCGTTGCTGGCGTTTTTCCATAGGCTCCGCCCCCCTGACGAGCATCACAAAAATCGACGCTC
AAGTCAGAGGTGGCGAAACCCGACAGGACTATAAAGATACCAGGCGTTTCCCCCTGGAAGCTCCCTCGTG
CGCTCTCCTGTTCCGACCCTGCCGCTTACCGGATACCTGTCCGCCTTTCTCCCTTCGGGAAGCGTGGCGC
TTTCTCAATGCTCACGCTGTAGGTATCTCAGTTCGGTGTAGGTCGTTCGCTCCAAGCTGGGCTGTGTGCA
CGAACCCCCCGTTCAGCCCGACCGCTGCGCCTTATCCGGTAACTATCGTCTTGAGTCCAACCCGGTAAGA
CACGACTTATCGCCACTGGCAGCAGCCACTGGTAACAGGATTAGCAGAGCGAGGTATGTAGGCGGTGCTA
CAGAGTTCTTGAAGTGGTGGCCTAACTACGGCTACACTAGAAGGACAGTATTTGGTATCTGCGCTCTGCT
GAAGCCAGTTACCTTCGGAAAAAGAGTTGGTAGCTCTTGATCCGGCAAACAAACCACCGCTGGTAGCGGT
GGTTTTTTTGTTTGCAAGCAGCAGATTACGCGCAGAAAAAAAGGATCTCAAGAAGATCCTTTGATCTTTT
CTACGGGGTCTGACGCTCAGTGGAACGAAAACTCACGTTAAGGGATTTTGGTCATGAGATTATCAAAAAG
GATCTTCACCTAGATCCTTTTAAATTAAAAATGAAGTTTTAAATCAATCTAAAGTATATATGAGTAAACT
TGGTCTGACAGTTACCAATGCTTAATCAGTGAGGCACCTATCTCAGCGATCTGTCTATTTCGTTCATCCA
TAGTTGCCTGACTCCCCGTCGTGTAGATAACTACGATACGGGAGGGCTTACCATCTGGCCCCAGTGCTGC
AATGATACCGCGAGACCCACGCTCACCGGCTCCAGATTTATCAGCAATAAACCAGCCAGCCGGAAGGGCC
GAGCGCAGAAGTGGTCCTGCAACTTTATCCGCCTCCATCCAGTCTATTAATTGTTGCCGGGAAGCTAGAG
TAAGTAGTTCGCCAGTTAATAGTTTGCGCAACGTTGTTGCCATTGCTACAGGCATCGTGGTGTCACGCTC
GTCGTTTGGTATGGCTTCATTCAGCTCCGGTTCCCAACGATCAAGGCGAGTTACATGATCCCCCATGTTG
TGCAAAAAAGCGGTTAGCTCCTTCGGTCCTCCGATCGTTGTCAGAAGTAAGTTGGCCGCAGTGTTATCAC
TCATGGTTATGGCAGCACTGCATAATTCTCTTACTGTCATGCCATCCGTAAGATGCTTTTCTGTGACTGG
TGAGTACTCAACCAAGTCATTCTGAGAATAGTGTATGCGGCGACCGAGTTGCTCTTGCCCGGCGTCAATA
CGGGATAATACCGCGCCACATAGCAGAACTTTAAAAGTGCTCATCATTGGAAAACGTTCTTCGGGGCGAA
AACTCTCAAGGATCTTACCGCTGTTGAGATCCAGTTCGATGTAACCCACTCGTGCACCCAACTGATCTTC
AGCATCTTTTACTTTCACCAGCGTTTCTGGGTGAGCAAAAACAGGAAGGCAAAATGCCGCAAAAAAGGGA
ATAAGGGCGACACGGAAATGTTGAATACTCATACTCTTCCTTTTTCAATATTATTGAAGCATTTATCAGG
GTTATTGTCTCATGAGCGGATACATATTTGAATGTATTTAGAAAAATAAACAAATAGGGGTTCCGCGCAC
ATTTCCCCGAAAAGTGCCACCTGACGTC
