>Addgene plasmid #12159 | pCS-G | addgene partial sequence | sequence record 18884 | EGFP-N 5'-CGTCGCCGTCCAGCTCGACCAG-3'
CTCCTCGCCCTTGCTCACCATGGTGGCGACCGGTAGCAATTCCTGCAGCCCGGGGGATCCGTTCACTAAT
CGAATGGATCTGTCTCTGTCTCTCTCTCCACCTTCTTCTTCTATTCCTTCGGGCCTGTCGGGTCCCCTCG
GGGTTGGGAGGTGGGTCTGAAACGATAATGGTGAATATCCCTGCCTAACTCTATTCACTATAGAAAGTAC
AGCAAAAACTATTCTTAAACCTACCAAGCCTCCTACTATCATTATGAATAATTTTATATACCACAGCCAA
TTTGTTATGTTAAACCAATTCCACAAACTTGCCCATTTATCTAATTCCAATAATTCTTGTTCATTCTTTT
CTTGCTGGTTTTGCGATTCTTCAATTAAGGAGTGTATTAAGCTTGTGTAATTGTTAATTTCTCTGTCCCA
CTCCATCCAGGTCGTGTGATTCCAAATCTGTTCCAGAGATTTATTACTCCAACTAGCAATCCAAGGCACA
GCAGTGGTGCAAATGAGTTTTCCAGAGCA
